>Addgene plasmid #176223 | pETM20-avi-9S-S2 [rpoA] | addgene full sequence | sequence record 353272 | Addgene NGS Result
TAAACGGGTCTTGAGGGGTTTTTTGCTGAAAGGAGGAACTATATCCGGATTGGCGAATGGG
[124 nt withheld, positions 62-185]
C
[91 nt withheld, positions 187-277]
A
[49 nt withheld, positions 279-327]
CCTTTGACGTTGGAGTCCACGTTCTTT
[37 nt withheld, positions 355-391]
ACCCTATCTCGGTCTATTCTTTTGATTTATAAGGGATTTTGCCGATTTCGGCCTATTGGTTAAAAAATGA
GCTGATTTAACAAAAATTTAACGCGAATTTTAACAAAATATTAACGCTTACAATTTAGGTGGCACTTTTC
GGGGAAATGTGCGCGGAACCCCTATTTGTTTATTTTTCTAAATACATTCAAATATGTATCCGCTCATGAG
ACAATAACCCTGATAAATGCTTCAATAATATTGAAAAAGGAAGAGTATGAGTATTCAACATTTCCGTGTC
GCCCTTATTCCCTTTTTTGCGGCATTTTGCCTTCCTGTTTTTGCTCACCCAGAAACGCTGGTGAAAGTAA
AAGATGCTGAAGATCAGTTGGGTGCACGAGTGGGTTACATCGAACTGGATCTCAACAGCGGTAAGATCCT
TGAGAGTTTTCGCCCCGAAGAACGTTTTCCAATGATGAGCACTTTTAAAGTTCTGCTATGTGGCGCGGTA
TTATCCCGTATTGACGCCGGGCAAGAGCAACTCGGTCGCCGCATACACTATTCTCAGAATGACTTGGTTG
AGTACTCACCAGTCACAGAAAAGCATCTTACGGATGGCATGACAGTAAGAGAATTATGCAGTGCTGCCAT
AACCATGAGTGATAACACTGCGGCCAACTTACTTCTGACAACGATCGGAGGACCGAAGGAGCTAACCGCT
TTTTTGCACAACATGGGGGATCATGTAACTCGCCTTGATCGTTGGGAACCGGAGCTGAATGAAGCCATAC
CAAACGACGAGCGTGACACCACGATGCCTGCAGCAATGGCAACAACGTTGCGCAAACTATTAACTGGCGA
ACTACTTACTCTAGCTTCCCGGCAACAATTAATAGACTGGATGGAGGCGGATAAAGTTGCAGGACCACTT
CTGCGCTCGGCCCTTCCGGCTGGCTGGTTTATTGCTGATAAATCTGGAGCCGGTGAGCGTGGGTCTCGCG
GTATCATTGCAGCACTGGGGCCAGATGGTAAGCCCTCCCGTATCGTAGTTATCTACACGACGGGGAGTCA
GGCAACTATGGATGAACGAAATAGACAGATCGCTGAGATAGGTGCCTCACTGATTAAGCATTGGTAACTG
TCAGACCAAGTTTACTCATATATACTTTAGATTGATTTAAAACTTCATTTTTAATTTAAAAGGATCTAGG
TGAAGATCCTTTTTGATAATCTCATGACCAAAATCCCTTAACGTGAGTTTTCGTTCCACTGAGCGTCAGA
CCCCGTAGAAAAGATCAAAGGATCTTCTTGAGATCCTTTTTTTCTGCGCGTAATCTGCTGCTTGCAAACA
AAAAAACCACCGCTACCAGCGGTGGTTTGTTTGCCGGATCAAGAGCTACCAACTCTTTTTCCGAAGGTAA
CTGGCTTCAGCAGAGCGCAGATACCAAATACTGTCCTTCTAGTGTAGCCGTAGTTAGGCCACCACTTCAA
GAACTCTGTAGCACCGCCTACATACCTCGCTCTGCTAATCCTGTTACCAGTGGCTGCTGCCAGTGGCGAT
AAGTCGTGTCTTACCGGGTTGGACTCAAGACGATAGTTACCGGATAAGGCGCAGCGGTCGGGCTGAACGG
GGGGTTCGTGCACACAGCCCAGCTTGGAGCGAACGACCTACACCGAACTGAGATACCTACAGCGTGAGCT
ATGAGAAAGCGCCACGCTTCCCGAAGGGAGAAAGGCGGACAGGTATCCGGTAAGCGGCAGGGTCGGAACA
GGAGAGCGCACGAGGGAGCTTCCAGGGGGAAACGCCTGGTATCTTTATAGTCCTGTCGGGTTTCGCCACC
TCTGACTTGAGCGTCGATTTTTGTGATGCTCGTCAGGGGGGCGGAGCCTATGGAAAAACGCCAGCAACGC
GGCCTTTTTACGGTTCCTGGCCTTTTGCTGGCCTTTTGCTCACATGTTCTTTCCTGCGTTATCCCCTGAT
TCTGTGGATAACCGTATTACCGCCTTTGAGTGAGCTGATACCGCTCGCCGCAGCCGAACGACCGAGCGCA
GCGAGTCAGTGAGCGAGGAAGCGGAAGAGCGCCTGATGCGGTATTTTCTCCTTACGCATCTGTGCGGTAT
TTCACACCGCAATGGTGCACTCTCAGTACAATCTGCTCTGATGCCGCATAGTTAAGCCAGTATACACTCC
GCTATCGCTACGTGACTGGGTCATGGCTGCGCCCCGACACCCGCCAACACCCGCTGACGCGCCCTGACGG
GCTTGTCTGCTCCCGGCATCCGCTTACAGACAAGCTGTGACCGTCTCCGGGAGCTGCATGTGTCAGAGGT
TTTCACCGTCATCACCGAAACGCGCGAGGCAGCTGCGGTAAAGCTCATCAGCGTGGTCGTGAAGCGATTC
ACAGATGTCTGCCTGTTCATCCGCGTCCAGCTCGTTGAGTTTCTCCAGAAGCGTTAATGTCTGGCTTCTG
ATAAAGCGGGCCATGTTAAGGGCGGTTTTTTCCTGTTTGGTCACTGATGCCTCCGTGTAAGGGGGATTTC
TGTTCATGGGGGTAATGATACCGATGAAACGAGAGAGGATGCTCACGATACGGGTTACTGATGATGAACA
TGCCCGGTTACTGGAACGTTGTGAGGGTAAACAACTGGCGGTATGGATGCGGCGGGACCAGAGAAAAATC
ACTCAGGGTCAATGCCAGCGCTTCGTTAATACAGATGTAGGTGTTCCACAGGGTAGCCAGCAGCATCCTG
CGATGCAGATCCGGAACATAATGGTGCAGGGCGCTGACTTCCGCGTTTCCAGACTTTACGAAACACGGAA
ACCGAAGACCATTCATGTTGTTGCTCAGGTCGCAGACGTTTTGCAGCAGCAGTCGCTTCACGTTCGCTCG
CGTATCGGTGATTCATTCTGCTAACCAGTAAGGCAACCCCGCCAGCCTAGCCGGGTCCTCAACGACAGGA
GCACGATCATGCGCACCCGTGGGGCCGCCATGCCGGCGATAATGGCCTGCTTCTCGCCGAAACGTTTGGT
GGCGGGACCAGTGACGAAGGCTTGAGCGAGGGCGTGCAAGATTCCGAATACCGCAAGCGACAGGCCGATC
ATCGTCGCGCTCCAGCGAAAGCGGTCCTCGCCGAAAATGACCCAGAGCGCTGCCGGCACCTGTCCTACGA
GTTGCATGATAAAGAAGACAGTCATAAGTGCGGCGACGATAGTCATGCCCCGCGCCCACCGGAAGGAGCT
GACTGGGTTGAAGGCTCTCAAGGGCATCGGTCGAGATCCCGGTGCCTAATGAGTGAGCTAACTTACATTA
ATTGCGTTGCGCTCACTGCCCGCTTTCCAGTCGGGAAACCTGTCGTGCCAGCTGCATTAATGAATCGGCC
AACGCGCGGGGAGAGGCGGTTTGCGTATTGGGCGCCAGGGTGGTTTTTCTTTTCACCAGTGAGACGGGCA
ACAGCTGATTGCCCTTCACCGCCTGGCCCTGAGAGAGTTGCAGCAAGCGGTCCACGCTGGTTTGCCCCAG
CAGGCGAAAATCCTGTTTGATGGTGGTTAACGGCGGGATATAACATGAGCTGTCTTCGGTATCGTCGTAT
CCCACTACCGAGATGTCCGCACCAACGCGCAGCCCGGACTCGGTAATGGCGCGCATTGCGCCCAGCGCCA
TCTGATCGTTGGCAACCAGCATCGCAGTGGGAACGATGCCCTCATTCAGCATTTGCATGGTTTGTTGAAA
ACCGGACATGGCACTCCAGTCGCCTTCCCGTTCCGCTATCGGCTGAATTTGATTGCGAGTGAGATATTTA
TGCCAGCCAGCCAGACGCAGACGCGCCGAGACAGAACTTAATGGGCCCGCTAACAGCGCGATTTGCTGGT
GACCCAATGCGACCAGATGCTCCACGCCCAGTCGCGTACCGTCTTCATGGGAGAAAATAATACTGTTGAT
GGGTGTCTGGTCAGAGACATCAAGAAATAACGCCGGAACATTAGTGCAGGCAGCTTCCACAGCAATGGCA
TCCTGGTCATCCAGCGGATAGTTAATGATCAGCCCACTGACGCGTTGCGCGAGAAGATTGTGCACCGCCG
CTTTACAGGCTTCGACGCCGCTTCGTTCTACCATCGACACCACCACGCTGGCACCCAGTTGATCGGCGCG
AGATTTAATCGCCGCGACAATTTGCGACGGCGCGTGCAGGGCCAGACTGGAGGTGGCAACGCCAATCAGC
AACGACTGTTTGCCCGCCAGTTGTTGTGCCACGCGGTTGGGAATGTAATTCAGCTCCGCCATCGCCGCTT
CCACTTTTTCCCGCGTTTTCGCAGAAACGTGGCTGGCCTGGTTCACCACGCGGGAAACGGTCTGATAAGA
GACACCGGCATACTCTGCGACATCGTATAACGTTACTGGTTTCACATTCACCACCCTGAATTGACTCTCT
TCCGGGCGCTATCATGCCATACCGCGAAAGGTTTTGCGCCATTCGATGGTGTCCGGGATCTCGACGCTCT
CCCTTATGCGACTCCTGCATTAGGAAGCAGCCCAGTAGTAGGTTGAGGCCGTTGAGCACCGCCGCCGCAA
GGAATGGTGCATGCAAGGAGATGGCGCCCAACAGTCCCCCGGCCACGGGGCCTGCCACCATACCCACGCC
GAAACAAGCGCTCATGAGCCCGAAGTGGCGAGCCCGATCTTCCCCATCGGTGATGTCGGCGATATAGGCG
CCAGCAACCGCACCTGTGGCGCCGGTGATGCCGGCCACGATGCGTCCGGCGTAGAGGATCGAGATCGATC
TCGATCCCGCGAAATTAATACGACTCACTATAGGGGAATTGTGAGCGGATAACAATTCCCCTCTAGAAAT
AATTTTGTTTAACTTTAAGAAGGAGATATACATATGAGCGATAAAATTATTCACCTGACTGACGACAGTT
TTGACACGGATGTACTCAAAGCGGACGGGGCGATCCTCGTCGATTTCTGGGCAGAGTGGTGCGGTCCGTG
CAAAATGATCGCCCCGATTCTGGATGAAATCGCTGACGAATATCAGGGCAAACTGACCGTTGCAAAACTG
AACATCGATCAAAACCCTGGCACTGCGCCGAAATATGGCATCCGTGGTATCCCGACTCTGCTGCTGTTCA
AAAACGGTGAAGTGGCGGCAACCAAAGTGGGTGCACTGTCTAAAGGTCAGTTGAAAGAGTTCCTCGACGC
TAACCTGGCCGGTTCTGGTTCTGGCCATATGCACCATCATCATCATCATTCTTCTGGTGAGAATCTTTAT
TTTCAGGGCGGGTCCGGGTTGAATGATATTTTCGAAGCACAGAAAATTGAATGGCATGAGGCCATGGGAA
ATTCTGTTGTTTCTTGGAACTCTATGATTACTGCTTATGCTAGAAACGGTAGAATCGAAGAGGCTAGAAA
ATTGTTTGATGAAATGCCTGAGAGAGATGTTGTTTCTTGGAATGCTATGATTTCTGGATACGCTAAGAAC
GGTGAACTTGATGAGGCTAGAAAATTGTTCGATGAAATGCCAGAAAGGGATGTTGTTTCTTGGACAGCTA
TGATTTCTGGATATGCTCAAAATGGTAGAATCGATGAAGCTAGAGAGCTTTTTGATAAGATGCCTGAGAG
AAATGTTGTTTCTTGGAACGCAATGATTTCTGGTTACGCTCAGAACGGTAGGATTGATGAAGCTAGAGAG
TTGTTCGATAAAATGCCAGAAAGATCAGTTGTTTCTTGGACCGCAATGATTTCTGGATACGCACAGAATG
GTAGGATAGATGAGGCTAGAGAGCTTTTCGATAAAATGCCAGAGAGGAACGTTGTTTCTTGGAACGCTAT
GATTTCTGGTTATGCTCAGAACGGTAGGATAGACGAGGCTAGAGAGTTGTTTGATAAGATGCCTGAAAGA
TCAGTTGTTTCTTGGACGGCAATGATTTCTGGTTATGCACAGAATGGTAGGATCGACGAGGCTAGAGAGC
TTTTTGACAAGATGCCAGAACGTGACGTTGTTTCTTGGAATGCAATGATTTCTGGATATGCACAGAACGG
TAGGATAGATGAAGCTAGAGAGCTTTTCGACAAGATGCCAGAAAGAGACGTTGTTTCTTGGACTGCTATG
ATTTCTGCTTATGCTCAATGTGGACATTTGGAAGAGGCTAGAAAAATCTTTGATAGGATGCCAGAACGTG
ATGTTGTTTCTTGGAACGCGATGATTGCTGGATACGCTCAAAACGGACATGGTGAAGAGGCTCTTGAATT
GTTTAGAGAGATGCAGCTTGAAGGTATCAAACCATCTGAGGTTACTTTCACATCTGTTCTTTCTGCTTGT
TCTCATGCTGGATTGGTTGAAGAGGGTTGGGAATATTTCGTTTCTATGGCTTCTGATTACGGAATTGAGC
CTAGAAGAGAACATTATGGTTGTATGGTTGATCTTTTGGGAAGAGCTGGTAGACTTGAAGAGGCTGAAGA
GTTGATCGAGTCTATGCCTTTTGAACCAAATGCTGTTGTTTGGAGAACTTTCCTTCAGGGTTGTAAGACA
TACGGTATGTTGGATTAATAACTCGAGCACCACCACCACCACCACTGAGATCCGGCTGCTAACAAAGCCC
GAAAGGAAGCTGAGTTGGCTGCTGCCACCGCTGAGCAATAACTAGCATAACCCCTTGGGGCCTC
Features (pLannotate 1.2.2; 21 found; start..end, strand, type, name):
     62..490     +  rep_origin     f1 ori (sequence partly withheld): f1 bacteriophage origin of replication; arrow indicates direction of (+) strand synthesis
    543..647     +  promoter       AmpR promoter: bla
    648..1508    +  CDS            AmpR: β-lactamase; bla; confers resistance to ampicillin, carbenicillin, and related antibiotics
   1679..2267    +  rep_origin     ori: high-copy-number ColE1/pMB1/pBR322/pUC origin of replication
   2453..2592    -  misc_feature   bom: basis of mobility region from pBR322
   2694..2885    -  CDS            rop: Rop protein, which maintains plasmids at low copy number; rop
   2902..3282    +  CDS            YPB1_ECOLX: Protein predicted: Swiss-Prot protein existence level 4. From Escherichia coli.
   3354..3645    -  CDS            TcR (fragment): tetracycline efflux protein; tet; confers resistance to tetracycline
   3660..3681    -  protein_bind   CAP binding site: CAP binding activates transcription in the presence of cAMP. E. coli catabolite activator protein
   3694..4776    -  CDS            lacI: lac repressor; lacI; The lac repressor binds to the lac operator to inhibit transcription in E. coli. This inhibition can be relieved by adding lactose or isopropyl-β-D-thiogalactopyranoside (IPTG).
   4777..4854    -  promoter       lacI promoter: lacI
   4862..5141    -  CDS            TcR (fragment): tetracycline efflux protein; tet; confers resistance to tetracycline
   5167..5185    +  promoter       T7 promoter: promoter for bacteriophage T7 RNA polymerase
   5186..5210    +  protein_bind   lac operator: The lac repressor binds to the lac operator to inhibit transcription in E. coli. This inhibition can be relieved by adding lactose or isopropyl-β-D-thiogalactopyranoside (IPTG). lac repressor encoded by lacI
   5225..5247    +  RBS            RBS: efficient ribosome binding site from bacteriophage T7 gene 10 (Olins and Rangwala, 1989)
   5255..5581    +  CDS            TrxA: E. coli thioredoxin; trxA
   5630..5649    +  CDS            capTEV™ (fragment): composite tag for in vivo biotinylation, TEV protease cleavage, and 6xHis tagging
   6626..6907    +  CDS            PCMP-E41 (fragment): PP435_ARATH - Also known as OTP80 From Arabidopsis thaliana (Mouse-ear cress).
   6929..6946    +  CDS            9xHis (fragment): 9xHis affinity tag
   6956..7005    +  CDS            SET1 (fragment): solubility-enhancement tag derived from T7 phage gene 10B
   7013..25      +  terminator     T7 terminator (across the origin): transcription terminator for bacteriophage T7 RNA polymerase
