[The description below was written by a language model from this plasmid's Addgene catalogue record and pLannotate feature annotations shown in this document.]
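Description:
pETM20-avi-9S-S2 [rpoA] is a 7,035-nt bacterial expression plasmid built on the pETM20 backbone, a pET-type vector for T7-driven protein production in E. coli. It carries a ColE1/pBR322-family origin together with the bom region and the rop gene, consistent with the catalogue's low-copy designation, plus an f1 phage origin. Selection is by ampicillin through the β-lactamase gene. Short tetracycline-resistance fragments in the feature table are non-functional remnants of the pBR322 lineage.

The expression cassette consists of a T7 promoter with an adjacent lac operator, the T7 gene 10 ribosome binding site and a T7 terminator. A plasmid-borne lacI gene supplies the repressor, so transcription is IPTG-inducible in hosts that provide T7 RNA polymerase. The encoded product is an N-terminal E. coli thioredoxin (TrxA) solubility partner followed by a His tag and an AviTag, the acceptor peptide for site-specific enzymatic biotinylation. These are fused to the synthetic insert 9S-S2 [rpoA], recorded as 1,665 bp and cloned between NcoI and XhoI. The annotation detects a small fragment of a composite biotinylation/TEV/His tag just after TrxA. Near the 3′ end of the insert it finds a region resembling the Arabidopsis PPR protein PCMP-E41 (OTP80), followed by a short run of histidine codons before the terminator. Most of the synthetic coding region is otherwise unannotated.

According to the associated publication title, the insert belongs to work on a synthetic S-type pentatricopeptide repeat protein that performs cofactor-independent RNA editing. The bracketed name suggests an rpoA target, though the record does not spell this out. The stated purpose is expression of the TRX-AviTag-9S-S2 fusion, and the tags would permit affinity purification and biotin-based capture.
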