Addgene plasmid #176223: pETM20-avi-9S-S2 [rpoA]
Purpose: Expression of TRX-AviTag-9S-S2 [rpoA]
Depositing lab: Ian Small. Depositing organization: University of Western Australia. Publication: Cofactor-independent RNA editing by a synthetic S-type PPR protein. Bernath-Levin K, Schmidberger J, Honkanen S, Gutmann B, Sun YK, Pullakhandam A, Colas des Francs-Small C, Bond CS, Small I. Synth Biol (Oxf). 2021 Dec 23;7(1):ysab034. doi: 10.1093/synbio/ysab034. eCollection 2021. PubMed 35128071.
Backbone
  Vector backbone: pETM20
  Vector type: Synthetic Biology
Growth in bacteria
  Bacterial resistance: Ampicillin, 100 μg/mL
  Growth temperature: 37°C
  Growth strain: DH5alpha
  Copy number: Low Copy
Gene/Insert
  Gene/Insert name: TRX-Avi-9S-S2 [rpoA]
  Species: Synthetic
  Insert size (bp): 1665
  Promoter: T7
  Tag / fusion protein: TRX-His-AviTag (N terminal on backbone)
  Cloning method: Restriction Enzyme; 5′ cloning site NcoI (unknown if destroyed); 3′ cloning site XhoI (unknown if destroyed)
  Sequencing primers: 5′ T7 promoter; 3′ T7 terminator
Terms and licenses: Academic/Nonprofit Terms; Industry Terms: Not Available to Industry
How to cite: pETM20-avi-9S-S2 [rpoA] was a gift from Ian Small (Addgene plasmid # 176223 ; http://n2t.net/addgene:176223 ; RRID:Addgene_176223)
